>Addgene plasmid #1478 | pPD95_02 | depositor full sequence | sequence record 89 | Author sequence
GCGGATAACAATTTCACACAGGAAACAGCTATGACCATGATTACGCCAAGCGCGCAATTAACCCTCACTA
AAGGGAACAAAAGCTGGGTACCGGTAGAAAAAATGAGTAAAGGAGAAGAACTTTTCACTGGAGTTGTCCC
AATTCTTGTTGAATTAGATGGTGATGTTAATGGGCACAAATTTTCTGTCAGTGGAGAGGGTGAAGGTGAT
GCAACATACGGAAAACTTACCCTTAAATTTATTTGCACTACTGGAAAACTACCTGTTCCATGGGTAAGTT
TAAACATATATATACTAACTAACCCTGATTATTTAAATTTTCAGCCAACACTTGTCACTACTTTCTGTTA
TGGTGTTCAATGCTTCTCGAGATACCCAGATCATATGAAACGGCATGACTTTTTCAAGAGTGCCATGCCC
GAAGGTTATGTACAGGAAAGAACTATATTTTTCAAAGATGACGGGAACTACAAGACACGTAAGTTTAAAC
AGTTCGGTACTAACTAACCATACATATTTAAATTTTCAGGTGCTGAAGTCAAGTTTGAAGGTGATACCCT
TGTTAATAGAATCGAGTTAAAAGGTATTGATTTTAAAGAAGATGGAAACATTCTTGGACACAAATTGGAA
TACAACTATAACTCACACAATGTATACATCATGGCAGACAAACAAAAGAATGGAATCAAAGTTGTAAGTT
TAAACATGATTTTACTAACTAACTAATCTGATTTAAATTTTCAGAACTTCAAAATTAGACACAACATTGA
AGATGGAAGCGTTCAACTAGCAGACCATTATCAACAAAATACTCCAATTGGCGATGGCCCTGTCCTTTTA
CCAGACAACCATTACCTGTCCACACAATCTGCCCTTTCGAAAGATCCCAACGAAAAGAGAGACCACATGG
TCCTTCTTGAGTTTGTAACAGCTGCTGGGATTACACATGGCATGGATGAACTATACAAATGCCCGGGGGA
TCCACTAGTTCTAGAGCGGCCGCCACCGCGGTGGAGCTCCAATTCGCCCTATAGTGAGTCGTATTACGCG
CGCTCACTGGCCGTCGTTTTACAACGTCGTGACTGGGAAAACCCTGGCGTTACCCAACTTAATCGCCTTG
CAGCACATCCCCCTTTCGCCAGCTGGCGTAATAGCGAAGAGGCCCGCACCGATCGCCCTTCCCAACAGTT
GCGCAGCCTGAATGGCGAATGGG
[124 nt withheld, positions 1214-1337]
C
[91 nt withheld, positions 1339-1429]
A
[49 nt withheld, positions 1431-1479]
CCTTTGACGTTGGAGTCCACGTTCTTT
[37 nt withheld, positions 1507-1543]
ACCCTATCTCGGTCTATTCTTTTGATTTATAAGGGATTTTGCCGATTTCGGCCTATTGGTTAAAAAATGA
GCTGATTTAACAAAAATTTAACGCGAATTTTAACAAAATATTAACGCTTACAATTTAGGTGGCACTTTTC
GGGGAAATGTGCGCGGAACCCCTATTTGTTTATTTTTCTAAATACATTCAAATATGTATCCGCTCATGAG
ACAATAACCCTGATAAATGCTTCAATAATATTGAAAAAGGAAGAGTATGAGTATTCAACATTTCCGTGTC
GCCCTTATTCCCTTTTTTGCGGCATTTTGCCTTCCTGTTTTTGCTCACCCAGAAACGCTGGTGAAAGTAA
AAGATGCTGAAGATCAGTTGGGTGCACGAGTGGGTTACATCGAACTGGATCTCAACAGCGGTAAGATCCT
TGAGAGTTTTCGCCCCGAAGAACGTTTTCCAATGATGAGCACTTTTAAAGTTCTGCTATGTGGCGCGGTA
TTATCCCGTATTGACGCCGGGCAAGAGCAACTCGGTCGCCGCATACACTATTCTCAGAATGACTTGGTTG
AGTACTCACCAGTCACAGAAAAGCATCTTACGGATGGCATGACAGTAAGAGAATTATGCAGTGCTGCCAT
AACCATGAGTGATAACACTGCGGCCAACTTACTTCTGACAACGATCGGAGGACCGAAGGAGCTAACCGCT
TTTTTGCACAACATGGGGGATCATGTAACTCGCCTTGATCGTTGGGAACCGGAGCTGAATGAAGCCATAC
CAAACGACGAGCGTGACACCACGATGCCTGTAGCAATGGCAACAACGTTGCGCAAACTATTAACTGGCGA
ACTACTTACTCTAGCTTCCCGGCAACAATTAATAGACTGGATGGAGGCGGATAAAGTTGCAGGACCACTT
CTGCGCTCGGCCCTTCCGGCTGGCTGGTTTATTGCTGATAAATCTGGAGCCGGTGAGCGTGGGTCTCGCG
GTATCATTGCAGCACTGGGGCCAGATGGTAAGCCCTCCCGTATCGTAGTTATCTACACGACGGGGAGTCA
GGCAACTATGGATGAACGAAATAGACAGATCGCTGAGATAGGTGCCTCACTGATTAAGCATTGGTAACTG
TCAGACCAAGTTTACTCATATATACTTTAGATTGATTTAAAACTTCATTTTTAATTTAAAAGGATCTAGG
TGAAGATCCTTTTTGATAATCTCATGACCAAAATCCCTTAACGTGAGTTTTCGTTCCACTGAGCGTCAGA
CCCCGTAGAAAAGATCAAAGGATCTTCTTGAGATCCTTTTTTTCTGCGCGTAATCTGCTGCTTGCAAACA
AAAAAACCACCGCTACCAGCGGTGGTTTGTTTGCCGGATCAAGAGCTACCAACTCTTTTTCCGAAGGTAA
CTGGCTTCAGCAGAGCGCAGATACCAAATACTGTCCTTCTAGTGTAGCCGTAGTTAGGCCACCACTTCAA
GAACTCTGTAGCACCGCCTACATACCTCGCTCTGCTAATCCTGTTACCAGTGGCTGCTGCCAGTGGCGAT
AAGTCGTGTCTTACCGGGTTGGACTCAAGACGATAGTTACCGGATAAGGCGCAGCGGTCGGGCTGAACGG
GGGGTTCGTGCACACAGCCCAGCTTGGAGCGAACGACCTACACCGAACTGAGATACCTACAGCGTGAGCT
ATGAGAAAGCGCCACGCTTCCCGAAGGGAGAAAGGCGGACAGGTATCCGGTAAGCGGCAGGGTCGGAACA
GGAGAGCGCACGAGGGAGCTTCCAGGGGGAAACGCCTGGTATCTTTATAGTCCTGTCGGGTTTCGCCACC
TCTGACTTGAGCGTCGATTTTTGTGATGCTCGTCAGGGGGGCGGAGCCTATGGAAAAACGCCAGCAACGC
GGCCTTTTTACGGTTCCTGGCCTTTTGCTGGCCTTTTGCTCACATGTTCTTTCCTGCGTTATCCCCTGAT
TCTGTGGATAACCGTATTACCGCCTTTGAGTGAGCTGATACCGCTCGCCGCAGCCGAACGACCGAGCGCA
GCGAGTCAGTGAGCGAGGAAGCGGAAGAGCGCCCAATACGCAAACCGCCTCTCCCCGCGCGTTGGCCGAT
TCATTAATGCAGCTGGCACGACAGGTTTCCCGACTGGAAAGCGGGCAGTGAGCGCAACGCAATTAATGTG
AGTTAGCTCACTCATTAGGCACCCCAGGCTTTACACTTTATGCTTCCGGCTCGTATGTTGTGTGGAATTG
TGA
Features (pLannotate 1.2.2; 13 found; start..end, strand, type, name):
     56..74      +  promoter       T3 promoter: promoter for bacteriophage T3 RNA polymerase
    106..966     +  CDS            sg25: sg25 is a basic (constitutively fluorescent) green fluorescent protein published in 1997, derived from Aequorea victoria.
    971..1019    -  misc_feature   MCS (fragment): pBluescript multiple cloning site
   1028..1046    -  promoter       T7 promoter: promoter for bacteriophage T7 RNA polymerase
   1054..1209    +  CDS            lacZα (fragment): LacZα fragment of β-galactosidase; lacZ fragment
   1214..1642    +  rep_origin     f1 ori (sequence partly withheld): f1 bacteriophage origin of replication; arrow indicates direction of (+) strand synthesis
   1695..1799    +  promoter       AmpR promoter: bla
   1800..2660    +  CDS            AmpR: β-lactamase; bla; confers resistance to ampicillin, carbenicillin, and related antibiotics
   2831..3419    +  rep_origin     ori: high-copy-number ColE1/pMB1/pBR322/pUC origin of replication
   3602..3694    +  CDS            lacI (fragment): lac repressor; lacI; The lac repressor binds to the lac operator to inhibit transcription in E. coli. This inhibition can be relieved by adding lactose or isopropyl-β-D-thiogalactopyranoside (IPTG).
   3707..3728    +  protein_bind   CAP binding site: CAP binding activates transcription in the presence of cAMP. E. coli catabolite activator protein
   3743..3773    +  promoter       lac promoter: promoter for the E. coli lac operon
   3781..11      +  protein_bind   lac operator (across the origin): The lac repressor binds to the lac operator to inhibit transcription in E. coli. This inhibition can be relieved by adding lactose or isopropyl-β-D-thiogalactopyranoside (IPTG). lac repressor encoded by lacI
