[The description below was written by a language model from this plasmid's Addgene catalogue record and pLannotate feature annotations shown in this document.]
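Description:
pPD95_02 is a 3,786 bp empty-backbone plasmid from the 1995 Fire Lab Vector Kit, catalogued as a worm (C. elegans) expression vector. The backbone is recorded as unknown, but the annotated features resemble a pBluescript-type phagemid. These include a high-copy ColE1/pUC origin for replication in E. coli, a β-lactamase gene with its own promoter for ampicillin selection, an f1 origin that permits single-stranded DNA production, and the lac promoter/operator region with a CAP binding site and lacZα and lacI fragments. Only a fragment of the pBluescript multiple cloning site remains.

The payload is a GFP coding cassette of about 860 bp, lying between opposing T3 and T7 phage promoters. The catalogue lists its parts as gfpN, IVSR, gfpS65C, IVSS, IVST and gfpC. This indicates a GFP carrying the S65C chromophore substitution, with the coding region interrupted by three synthetic introns (the IVS elements). Introns of this kind are generally included to improve transgene expression in C. elegans. The automated annotation matched this region to an Aequorea victoria GFP variant and drew it as one continuous CDS, so the introns do not appear separately in the feature table.

Neither the record nor the feature table shows a worm promoter, a nuclear localisation signal or a nematode 3' UTR. The plasmid therefore appears to be a source or intermediate clone for the intron-containing GFP(S65C) module rather than a ready-to-inject reporter. That reading is an inference, because the record gives no purpose beyond "empty backbone" and refers to the kit documentation for details. The flanking T3 and T7 promoters would allow in vitro transcription of either strand of the cassette.
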