Addgene plasmid #1478: pPD95_02
Purpose: (Empty Backbone)
Depositing lab: Andrew Fire. Depositing organization: Carnegie Institution for Science.
Backbone
  Vector backbone: Unknown
  Backbone size (bp): 3786
  Vector type: Worm Expression
Growth in bacteria
  Bacterial resistance: Ampicillin, 100 μg/mL
  Growth temperature: 37°C
  Growth strain: DH5alpha
  Copy number: Unknown
Gene/Insert
  Gene/Insert name: None
  Tag / fusion protein: T3p, gfpN, IVSR, gfpS65C, IVSS, IVST, gfpC, T7p, lacZN, OriF1>>, OriF1<<
  Cloning method: Restriction Enzyme
Terms and licenses: Academic/Nonprofit Terms; Industry Terms: Not Available to Industry
Depositor comments: See Fire Lab Vector Kit Documentation 1995. Fire Lab Miniprep Number pPD95.02, Ligation number NONE.
How to cite: pPD95_02 was a gift from Andrew Fire (Addgene plasmid # 1478 ; http://n2t.net/addgene:1478 ; RRID:Addgene_1478)
