>Addgene plasmid #1478 | pPD95_02 | addgene partial sequence | sequence record 16619 | 1478_m13reverse
TACCTCCTAAGGGACAAAAGCTGGGTACCGGTAGAAAAAATGAGTAAAGGAGAAGAACTTTTCACTGGAG
TTGTCCCAATTCTTGTTGAATTAGATGGTGATGTTAATGGGCACAAATTTTCTGTCAGTGGAGAGGGTGA
AGGTGATGCAACATACGGAAAACTTACCCTTAAATTTATTTGCACTACTGGAAAACTACCTGTTCCATGG
GTAAGTTTAAACATATATATACTAACTAACCCTGATTATTTAAATTTTCAGCCAACACTTGTCACTACTT
TCTGTTATGGTGTTCAATGCTTCTCGAGATACCCAGATCATATGAAACGGCATGACTTTTTCAAGAGTGC
CATGCCCGAAGGTTATGTACAGGAAAGAACTATATTTTTCAAAGATGACGGGAACTACAAGACACGTAAG
TTTAAACAGTTCGGTACTAACTAACCATACATATTTAAATTTTCAGGTGCTGAAGTCAAGTTTGAAGGTG
ATACCCTTGTTAATAGAATCGAGTTAAAAGGTATTGATTTTAAAGAAGATGGAAACATTCTTGGACACAA
ATTGGAATACAACTATAACTCACACAATGTATACATCATGGCAGACAAACAAAAGAATGGAATCAAAGTT
GTAAGTTTAAACATGATTTTACTAACTAACTAATCTGATTTAAATTTTCAGAACTTCAAAATTAGACACA
ACATTGAAGATGGAAGCGTTCAACTAGCAGACCATTATCAACAAAATACTCCAATTGGCGATGGCCCTGT
CCTTTTACCAGACAACCATTACCTGTCCACACAATCTGCCCTTTCGAAAGATCCCAACGAAAAGAGAGAC
CACATGGTCCTTCTTGAGTTTGTAACAGCTGCTGGGATTACACATGGCATGGATGAACTATACNAATGGC
CCGGGGGATCCACTAGTTCTAGAGCGGCCGCCACCGCGGTGGAGCTCCCATTCGCCCTATAGTGAGTCGT
ATTACNCGCGCTCNCTGGCCGTCGTTTTACAACGTCNNGACTGGGAAAAACCCTGGCGTTACCCCACTTA
ATCCCCCTGGCAGCCCATCCCCCCTTTCCCCCAGCTGGGGGTAAANNNCGAANAGGNCCCGCCCCCGATC
GCCCCTTCCCAANAGTTGGCCCNCCCNTGANTGGGNAAAGGGGGACCCCCCCNGTAACCGGNCCATNANN
CCCGGGCGGGGGGGGGGGGTTACCCCCCANNGGGGACCNCTTACCCTGGGCCGGGNCCNTANGNCCCCNC
CCCNTTTCNCTTTTCNCCCNTNCCTTTCCNCCCCCNGTTTGNCCGGGTTTTCCCNCCNNAGNCCTA
